>Addgene plasmid #153722 | pGBW-m4134204 | addgene full sequence | sequence record 300757 | Ginkgo NGS Result
CACCATGGCTGATGCACAATCGTTTTTAAACGGGTTTGCGGAAAACCTTTACTTTCAGTCGATGAGTGAC
AAAATCATTCATCTAACCGATGACTCCTTTGATACAGACGTGTTGAAGGCCGATGGTGCGATACTGGTAG
ATTTCTGGGCTGAATGGTGTGGCCCGTGCAAGATGATCGCACCCATTCTGGACGAGATCGCCGACGAGTA
TCAAGGAAAATTAACTGTCGCTAAGCTTAATATAGATCAGAACCCAGGGACGGCACCTAAATACGGCATC
AGGGGAATACCTACCCTCCTGCTCTTTAAGAATGGGGAAGTTGCCGCGACAAAAGTGGGAGCCCTGTCTA
AGGGCCAGCTAAAAGAGTTCTTGGACGCTAACCTGGCAGGTTCAGGCTCGGGGCACATGCACCATCACCA
TCACCATAGCAGCGGGCTCGTGCCACGCGGCTAAGCTAGCTTGACTGACTGAGATACAGCGTACCTTCAG
CTCACAGACATGATAAGATACATTGATGAGTTTGGACAAACCACAACTAGAATGCAGTGAAAAAAATGCT
TTATTTGTGAAATTTGTGATGCTATTGCTTTATTTGTAACCATTATAAGCTGCAATAAACAAGTTAACAA
CAACAATTGCATTCATTTTATGTTTCAGGTTCAGGGGGAGGTGTGGGAGGTTTTTTAAAGCAAGTAAAAC
CTCTACAAATGTGGTATTGGCCCATCTCTATCGGTATCGTAGCATAACCCCTTGGGGCCTCTAAACGGGT
CTTGAGGGGTTTTTTGTGCCCCTCGGGCCGGATTGCTATCTACCGGCATTGGCGCAGAAAAAAATGCCTG
ATGCGACGCTGCGCGTCTTATACTCCCACATATGCCAGATTCAGCAACGGATACGGCTTCCCCAACTTGC
CCACTTCCATACGTGTCCTCCTTACCAGAAATTTATCCTTAAGGTCGTCAGCTATCCTGCAGGCGATCTC
TCGATTTCGATCAAGACATTCCTTTAATGGTCTTTTCTGGACACCACTAGGGGTCAGAAGTAGTTCATCA
AACTTTCTTCCCTCCCTAATCTCATTGGTTACCTTGGGCTATCGAAACTTAATTAACCAGTCAAGTCAGC
TACTTGGCGAGATCGACTTGTCTGGGTTTCGACTACGCTCAGAATTGCGTCAGTCAAGTTCGATCTGGTC
CTTGCTATTGCACCCGTTCTCCGATTACGAGTTTCATTTAAATCATGTGAGCAAAAGGCCAGCAAAAGGC
CAGGAACCGTAAAAAGGCCGCGTTGCTGGCGTTTTTCCATAGGCTCCGCCCCCCTGACGAGCATCACAAA
AATCGACGCTCAAGTCAGAGGTGGCGAAACCCGACAGGACTATAAAGATACCAGGCGTTTCCCCCTGGAA
GCTCCCTCGTGCGCTCTCCTGTTCCGACCCTGCCGCTTACCGGATACCTGTCCGCCTTTCTCCCTTCGGG
AAGCGTGGCGCTTTCTCATAGCTCACGCTGTAGGTATCTCAGTTCGGTGTAGGTCGTTCGCTCCAAGCTG
GGCTGTGTGCACGAACCCCCCGTTCAGCCCGACCGCTGCGCCTTATCCGGTAACTATCGTCTTGAGTCCA
ACCCGGTAAGACACGACTTATCGCCACTGGCAGCAGCCACTGGTAACAGGATTAGCAGAGCGAGGTATGT
AGGCGGTGCTACAGAGTTCTTGAAGTGGTGGCCTAACTACGGCTACACTAGAAGAACAGTATTTGGTATC
TGCGCTCTGCTGAAGCCAGTTACCTTCGGAAAAAGAGTTGGTAGCTCTTGATCCGGCAAACAAACCACCG
CTGGTAGCGGTGGTTTTTTTGTTTGCAAGCAGCAGATTACGCGCAGAAAAAAAGGATCTCAAGAAGATCC
TTTGATCTTTTCTACGGGGTCTGACGCTCAGTGGAACGAAAACTCACGTTAAGGGATTTTGGTCATGAGA
TTATCAAAAAGGATCTTCACCTAGATCCTTTTAAATTAAAAATGAAGTTTTAAATCAATCTAAAGTATAT
ATGAGTAAACTTGGTCTGACAGTTACCAATGCTTAATCAGTGAGGCACCTATCTCAGCGATCTGTCTATT
TCGTTCATCCATAGTTGCATTTAAATTTCCGAACTCTCCAAGGCCCTCGTCGGAAAATCTTCAAACCTTT
CGTCCGATCCATCTTGCAGGCTACCTCTCGAACGAACTATCGCAAGTCTCTTGGCCGGCCTTGCGCCTTG
GCTATTGCTTGGCAGCGCCTATCGCCAGGTATTACTCCAATCCCGAATATCCGAGATCGGGATCACCCGA
GAGAAGTTCAACCTACATCCTCAATCCCGATCTATCCGAGATCCGAGGAATATCGAAATCGGGGCGCGCC
TGGTGTACCGAGAACGATCCTCTCAGTGCGAGTCTCGACGATCCATATCGTTGCTTGGCAGTCAGCCAGT
CGGAATCCAGCTTGGGACCCAGGAAGTCCAATCGTCAGATATTGTACTCAAGCCTGGTCACGGCAGCGTA
CCGATCTGTTTAAACCTAGATATTGATAGTCTGATCGGTCAACGTATAATCGAGTCCTAGCTTTTGCAAA
CATCTATCAAGAGACAGGATCAGCAGGAGGCTTTCGCATGAGTATTCAACATTTCCGTGTCGCCCTTATT
CCCTTTTTTGCGGCATTTTGCCTTCCTGTTTTTGCTCACCCAGAAACGCTGGTGAAAGTAAAAGATGCTG
AAGATCAGTTGGGTGCGCGAGTGGGTTACATCGAACTGGATCTCAACAGCGGTAAGATCCTTGAGAGTTT
TCGCCCCGAAGAACGCTTTCCAATGATGAGCACTTTTAAAGTTCTGCTATGTGGCGCGGTATTATCCCGT
ATTGACGCCGGGCAAGAGCAACTCGGTCGCCGCATACACTATTCTCAGAATGACTTGGTTGAGTATTCAC
CAGTCACAGAAAAGCATCTTACGGATGGCATGACAGTAAGAGAATTATGCAGTGCTGCCATAACCATGAG
TGATAACACTGCGGCCAACTTACTTCTGACAACGATTGGAGGACCGAAGGAGCTAACCGCTTTTTTGCAC
AACATGGGGGATCATGTAACTCGCCTTGATCGTTGGGAACCGGAGCTGAATGAAGCCATACCAAACGACG
AGCGTGACACCACGATGCCTGTAGCAATGGCAACAACCTTGCGTAAACTATTAACTGGCGAACTACTTAC
TCTAGCTTCCCGGCAACAGTTGATAGACTGGATGGAGGCGGATAAAGTTGCAGGACCACTTCTGCGCTCG
GCCCTTCCGGCTGGCTGGTTTATTGCTGATAAATCTGGAGCCGGTGAGCGTGGGTCTCGCGGTATCATTG
CAGCACTGGGGCCAGATGGTAAGCCCTCCCGTATCGTAGTTATCTACACGACGGGGAGTCAGGCAACTAT
GGATGAACGAAATAGACAGATCGCTGAGATAGGTGCCTCACTGATTAAGCATTGGTAACCGATTCTAGGT
GCATTGGCGCAGAAAAAAATGCCTGATGCGACGCTGCGCGTCTTATACTCCCACATATGCCAGATTCAGC
AACGGATACGGCTTCCCCAACTTGCCCACTTCCATACGTGTCCTCCTTACCAGAAATTTATCCTTAAGAT
CCCGAATCGTTTAAACTCGACTCTGGCTCTATCGAATCTCCGTCGTTTCGAGCTTACGCGAACAGCCGTG
GCGCTCATTTGCTCGTCGGGCATCGAATCTCGTCAGCTATCGTCAGCTTACCTTTTTGGCAGCGATCGCG
GCTCCCGACATCTTGGACCATTAGCTCCACAGGTATCTTCTTCCCTCTAGTGGTCATAACAGCAGCTTCA
GCTACCTCTCAATTCAAAAAACCCCTCAAGACCCGTTTAGAGGCCCCAAGGGGTTATGCTATCAATCGTT
GCGTTACACACACAAAAAACCAACACACATCCATCTTCGATGGATAGCGATTTTATTATCTAACTGCTGA
TCGAGTGTAGCCAGATCTAGTAATCAATTACGGGGTCATTAGTTCATAGCCCATATATGGAGTTCCGCGT
TACATAACTTACGGTAAATGGCCCGCCTGGCTGACCGCCCAACGACCCCCGCCCATTGACGTCAATAATG
ACGTATGTTCCCATAGTAACGCCAATAGGGACTTTCCATTGACGTCAATGGGTGGAGTATTTACGGTAAA
CTGCCCACTTGGCAGTACATCAAGTGTATCATATGCCAAGTACGCCCCCTATTGACGTCAATGACGGTAA
ATGGCCCGCCTGGCATTATGCCCAGTACATGACCTTATGGGACTTTCCTACTTGGCAGTACATCTACGTA
TTAGTCATCGCTATTACCATGCTGATGCGGTTTTGGCAGTACATCAATGGGCGTGGATAGCGGTTTGACT
CACGGGGATTTCCAAGTCTCCACCCCATTGACGTCAATGGGAGTTTGTTTTGGCACCAAAATCAACGGGA
CTTTCCAAAATGTCGTAACAACTCCGCCCCATTGACGCAAATGGGCGGTAGGCGTGTACGGTGGGAGGTC
TATATAAGCAGAGCTGGTTTAGTGAACCGTCAGATCAGATCTTTGTCGATCCTACCATCCACTCGACACA
CCCGCCAGCGGCCGC
Features (pLannotate 1.2.2; 17 found; start..end, strand, type, name):
     62..388     +  CDS            trxA: THIO_ECO57 - Experimental evidence at protein level: Swiss-Prot protein existence level 1. Participates in various redox reactions through the reversible oxidation of its active center dithiol to a disulfide and catalyzes dithiol-disulfide exchange reactions. From Escherichia coli O157:H7.
    410..427     +  CDS            6xHis: 6xHis affinity tag
    504..625     -  polyA_signal   SV40 poly(A) signal: SV40 polyadenylation signal
    648..717     -  CDS            large T antigen (fragment): large T antigen from SV40 (simian virus 40)
    740..786     +  terminator     T7 terminator: transcription terminator for bacteriophage T7 RNA polymerase
    816..952     +  terminator     rrnG terminator: transcription terminator from the E. coli ribosomal RNA rrnG operon (Albrechtsen et al., 1991)
    997..1068    +  misc_feature   3' β-globin insulator: insulator downstream of the human β-globin locus (Farrell et al., 2002)
   1294..1882    -  rep_origin     ori: high-copy-number ColE1/pMB1/pBR322/pUC origin of replication
   2054..2118    -  CDS            bla(M) (fragment): β-lactamase lacking the signal sequence; bla(M); allows cytosolic expression of β-lactamase
   2628..3488    +  CDS            AmpR: β-lactamase; bla; confers resistance to ampicillin, carbenicillin, and related antibiotics
   3501..3637    +  terminator     rrnG terminator: transcription terminator from the E. coli ribosomal RNA rrnG operon (Albrechtsen et al., 1991)
   3789..3860    +  misc_feature   5' β-globin insulator: insulator upstream of the human β-globin locus (Farrell et al., 2002)
   3865..3911    -  terminator     T7 terminator: transcription terminator for bacteriophage T7 RNA polymerase
   3929..3977    -  polyA_signal   poly(A) signal: synthetic polyadenylation signal
   4058..4361    +  enhancer       CMV enhancer: human cytomegalovirus immediate early enhancer
   4434..4451    -  promoter       CMV promoter (fragment): human cytomegalovirus (CMV) immediate early promoter
   4514..4565    +  promoter       CMVd2 promoter: truncated human cytomegalovirus (CMV) immediate early promoter that yields moderately reduced expression relative to the full-length promoter
