[The description below was written by a language model from this plasmid's Addgene catalogue record and pLannotate feature annotations shown in this document.]
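Description:
pGBW-m4134204 is a mammalian expression plasmid built on the pTwist_CMV_6 backbone to express wild-type nsp11 of SARS-CoV-2, a very short peptide encoded within the ORF1ab gene (the insert is listed as only 32 bp). It is propagated in E. coli as a high-copy plasmid through a ColE1/pUC-type origin and is selected with ampicillin via a β-lactamase (AmpR) gene. The annotated sequence record is 4,635 nt long.

Expression is driven by the human cytomegalovirus immediate-early enhancer and promoter; the annotation tool recognised the enhancer, a small promoter fragment and a truncated CMVd2-type promoter in this region. The nsp11 insert itself is too small to have been annotated, but it should lie between the promoter near the end of the numbered sequence and the tag region at the start of the circular map. Per the catalogue entry, the backbone supplies a C-terminal fusion consisting of a TEV protease cleavage site and thioredoxin (TRX). The feature table confirms an E. coli trxA coding sequence and also shows a following 6xHis tag, though the TEV site is not annotated. Thioredoxin can give a tiny peptide a stable, detectable carrier, the His tag permits affinity capture, and the TEV site would allow the fusion partner to be removed. An SV40 polyadenylation signal lies downstream of the tags, although it is annotated on the opposite strand. The expression unit and bacterial elements are flanked by β-globin insulator sequences, T7 and rrnG terminators and a synthetic poly(A) signal, which help isolate the cassette from read-through transcription. The record gives no specific application beyond expressing nsp11 in mammalian cells.
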