Addgene plasmid #153722: pGBW-m4134204
Purpose: Mammalian expression plasmid for SARS-CoV-2 nsp11
Depositing lab: Ginkgo Bioworks & Benjie Chen. Depositing organization: Ginkgo Bioworks.
Backbone
  Vector backbone: pTwist_CMV_6
  Backbone size w/o insert (bp): 4180
  Vector type: Mammalian Expression
Growth in bacteria
  Bacterial resistance: Ampicillin, 100 μg/mL
  Growth temperature: 37°C
  Growth strain: DH5alpha
  Copy number: High Copy
Gene/Insert
  Gene/Insert name: SARS-CoV-2 nsp11
  Species: Severe acute respiratory syndrome coronavirus 2
  Insert size (bp): 32
  Mutation: wt
  Entrez Gene: ORF1ab (a.k.a. GU280_gp01)
  Promoter: CMV
  Tag / fusion protein: Cleavable TEV;TRX (C terminal on backbone)
  Cloning method: Unknown
Resource information
  A portion of this plasmid was derived from a plasmid made by: GinkgoBioworks
Depositor comments: NCBI reference sequence: 43740578
How to cite: pGBW-m4134204 was a gift from Ginkgo Bioworks & Benjie Chen (Addgene plasmid # 153722 ; http://n2t.net/addgene:153722 ; RRID:Addgene_153722)
